>Addgene plasmid #50350 | pUC120 | addgene partial sequence | sequence record 91120 | M13pUC-Fwd 5'-CCCAGTCACGACGTTGTAAAACG-3'
GAGGATCCCCGGGTACCGAGCTCGAATTCGTAATCATGGCCATGGTTGTTTCCTGTGTGAAATTGTTATC
CGCTCACAATTCCACACAACATACGAGCCGGAAGCATAAAGTGTAAAGCCTGGGGTGCCTAATGAGTGAG
CTAACTCACATTAATTGCGTTGCGCTCACTGCCCGCTTTCCAGTCGGGAAACCTGTCGTGCCAGCTGCAT
TAATGAATCGGCCAACGCGCGGGGAGAGGCGGTTTGCGTATTGGGCGCTCTTCCGCTTCCTCGCTCACTG
ACTCGCTGCGCTCGGTCGTTCGGCTGCGGCGAGCGGTATCAGCTCACTCAAAGGCGGTAATACGGTTATC
CACAGAATCAGGGGATAACGCAGGAAAGAACATGTGAGCAAAAGGCCAGCAAAAGGCCAGGAACCGTAAA
AAGGCCGCGTTGCTGGCGTTTTTCCATAGGCTCCGCCCCCCTGACGAGCATCACAAAAATCGACGCTCAA
GTCAGAGGTGGCGAAACCCGACAGGACTATAAAGATACCAGGCGTTTCCCCCTGGAAGCTCCCTCGTGCG
CTCTCCTGTTCCGACCCTGCCGCTTACCGGATACCTGTCCGCCTTTCTCCCTTCGGGAAGCGTGGCGCTT
TCTCATAGCTCACGCTGTA
