>Addgene plasmid #50350 | pUC120 | depositor partial sequence | sequence record 91121 | MCS
CCATGGCCATGATTACGAATTCGAGCTCGGTACCCGGGGATCCTCTAGAGTCGACCTGCAGGCATGCAAG
CTTC
