>Addgene plasmid #50350 | pUC120 | addgene partial sequence | sequence record 91450 | M13pUC-Rev 5'-AGCGGATAACAATTTCACACAGG-3'
CGGGGATCCTCTAGAGTCGACCTGCAGGCATGCAAGCTTGGCACTGGCCGTCGTTTTACAACGTCGTGAC
TGGGAAAACCCTGGCGTTACCCAACTTAATCGCCTTGCAGCACATCCCCCTTTCGCCAGCTGGCGTAATA
GCGAAGAGGCCCGCACCGATCGCCCTTCCCAACAGTTGCGCAGCCTGCCTAATGAGCGGGCTTTTTTTTT
GGCGAATGGCGCCTGATGCGGTATTTTCTCCTTACGCATCTGTGCGGTATTTCACACCGCATA
[142 nt withheld, positions 274-415]
C
[141 nt withheld, positions 417-557]
CCTTTGACGTTGGAGTCCACGTTCTTT
[37 nt withheld, positions 585-621]
ACCCTATCTCGGGCTATTCTTTTGATTTATAAGGGAT
