[The description below was written by a language model from this plasmid's Addgene catalogue record.]
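Description:
pUC120 is an empty bacterial cloning vector of the pUC family, derived from pUC118. According to the record it is identical to pUC118 except for one change: an NcoI site has been introduced 5' to the EcoRI site of the polylinker. Because the NcoI recognition sequence contains an ATG, a site of this kind is commonly used to join a coding sequence precisely at its start codon, although the record itself does not state the rationale. The plasmid is maintained in E. coli at high copy number and is selected with ampicillin. No insert is present, and fragments are introduced by restriction enzyme cloning.

No feature table accompanies the entry, so the individual elements are not itemised. The listed sequencing primers are the standard M13 forward and reverse primers, consistent with a pUC-type multiple cloning site flanked by M13/lacZ-alpha-derived sequence. This arrangement generally allows blue/white screening of recombinants in suitable hosts. pUC118, the parent, is generally known as a phagemid version of the pUC vectors carrying a filamentous phage intergenic region for single-stranded DNA production with helper phage, and pUC120 would be expected to retain this, but the record does not confirm it explicitly. The associated publication concerns cassettes that use cauliflower mosaic virus sequences for expressing foreign genes in plants. This suggests pUC120 served as a general-purpose subcloning backbone in building such expression cassettes. The plasmid carries no plant expression elements according to the catalogue information.
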