Addgene plasmid #50350: pUC120
Purpose: (Empty Backbone) pUC cloning vector
Depositing lab: Joachim Messing. Depositing organization: Rutgers, The State University of New Jersey. Publication: The pFF plasmids: cassettes utilising CaMV sequences for expression of foreign genes in plants. Timmermans MC, Maliga P, Vieira J, Messing J. J Biotechnol. 1990 Jun;14(3-4):333-44. 10.1016/0168-1656(90)90117-T PubMed 1369289.
Backbone
  Vector backbone: pUC118
  Backbone manufacturer: Messing Lab
  Modifications to backbone: This plasmid is identical to plasmid pUC118 except that it has a NcoI site 5' to the EcoRI.
  Vector type: cloning vector
Growth in bacteria
  Bacterial resistance: Ampicillin, 100 μg/mL
  Growth temperature: 37°C
  Growth strain: DH5alpha
  Copy number: High Copy
Gene/Insert
  Cloning method: Restriction Enzyme
  Sequencing primers: 5′ M13-F20; 3′ M13R
Terms and licenses: Academic/Nonprofit Terms; Industry Terms: Not Available to Industry
How to cite: pUC120 was a gift from Joachim Messing (Addgene plasmid # 50350 ; http://n2t.net/addgene:50350 ; RRID:Addgene_50350)
